>Addgene plasmid #209339 | pJRA106 | addgene full sequence | sequence record 420460 | Addgene NGS Result
TGGCAGGATATATTGTGGTGTAAACAAATTGACGCTTAGACAACTTAATAACACATTGCGGACGTTTTTA
ATGTACTGAATTAACGCCGAATTAATTCGAGCTCGGATCTGATAATTTATTTGAAAATTCATAAGAAAAG
CAAACGTTACATGAATTGATGAAACAATACAAAGACAGATAAAGCCACGCACATTTAGGATATTGGCCGA
GATTACTGAATATTGAGTAAGATCACGGAATTTCTGACAGGAGCATGTCTTCAATTCAGCCCAAATGGCA
GTTGAAATACTCAAACCGCCCCATATGCAGGAGCGGATCATTCATTGTTTGTTTGGTTGCCTTTGCCAAC
ATGGGAGTCCAAGATTCTGCAGTCAAATCTCGGTGACGGGCAGGACCGGACGGGGCGGTACCGGCAGGCT
GAAGTCCAGCTGCCAGAAACCCACGTCATGCCAGTTCCCGTGCTTGAAGCCGGCCGCCCGCAGCATGCCG
CGGGGGGCATATCCGAGCGCCTCGTGCATGCGCACGCTCGGGTCGTTGGGCAGCCCGATGACAGCGACCA
CGCTCTTGAAGCCCTGTGCCTCCAGGGACTTCAGCAGGTGGGTGTAGAGCGTGGAGCCCAGTCCCGTCCG
CTGGTGGCGGGGGGAGACGTACACGGTCGACTCGGCCGTCCAGTCGTAGGCGTTGCGTGCCTTCCAGGGG
CCCGCGTAGGCGATGCCGGCGACCTCGCCGTCCACCTCGGCGACGAGCCAGGGATAGCGCTCCCGCAGAC
GGACGAGGTCGTCCGTCCACTCCTGCGGTTCCTGCGGCTCGGTACGGAAGTTGACCGTGCTTGTCTCGAT
GTAGTGGTTGACGATGGTGCAGACCGCCGGCATGTCCGCCTCGGTGGCACGGCGGATGTCGGCCGGGCGT
CGTTCTGGGCTCATCGATTCGATTTGGTGTATCGAGATTGGTTATGAAATTCAGATGCTAGTGTAATGTA
TTGGTAATTTGGGAAGATATAATAGGAAGCAAGGCTATTTATCCATTTCTGAAAAGGCGAAATGGCGTCA
CCGCGAGCGTCACGCGCATTCCGTTCTTGCTGTAAAGCGTTGTTTGGTACACTTTTGACTAGCGAGGCTT
GGCGTGTCAGCGTATCTATTCAAAAGTCGTTAATGGCTGCGGATCAAGAAAAAGTTGGAATAGAAACAGA
ATACCCGCGAAATTCAGGCCCGGTTGCCATGTCCTACACGCCGAAATAAACGACCAAATTAGTAGAAAAA
TAAAAACTGACTCGGATACTTACGTCACGTCTTGCGCACTGATTTGAAAAATCTCAGAATTCGCGACGTC
GAAGCACCCACCCTAAGCCACATTTTAATCCTTCTGTTGGCCATGCCCCATCAAAGTTGCACTTAACCCA
AGATTGTGGTGGAGCTTCCCATGTTTCTCGTCTGTCCCGACGGTGTTGTGGTTGGTGCTTTCCTTACATT
CTGAGCCTCTTTCCTTCTAATCCACTCATCTGCATCTTCTTGTGTCCTTACTAATACCTCATTGGTTCCA
AATTCCCTCCCTTTAAGCACCAGCTCGTTTCTGTTCTTCCACAGCCTCCCAAGTATCCAAGGGACTAAAG
CCTCCACATTCTTCAGATCAGGATATTCTTGTTTAAGATGTTGAACTCTATGGAGGTTTGTATGAACTGA
TGATCTAGGACCGGATAAGTTCCCTTCTTCATAGCGAACTTATTCAAAGAATGTTTTGTGTATCATTCTT
GTTACATTGTTATTAATGAAAAAATATTATTGGTCATTGGACTGAACACGAGTGTTAAATATGGACCAGG
CCCCAAATAAGATCCATTGATATATGAATTAAATAACAAGAATAAATCGAGTCACCAAACCACTTGCCTT
TTTTAACGAGACTTGTTCACCAACTTGATACAAAAGTCATTATCCTATGCAAATCAATAATCATACAAAA
ATATCCAATAACACTAAAAAATTAAAAGAAATGGATAATTTCACAATATGTTATACGATAAAGAAGTTAC
TTTTCCAAGAAATTCACTGATTTTATAAGCCCACTTGCATTAGATAAATGGCAAAAAAAAACAAAAAGGA
AAAGAAATAAAGCACGAAGAATTCTAGAAAATACGAAATACGCTTCAATGCAGTGGGACCCACGGTTCAA
TTATTGCCAATTTTCAGCTCCACCGTATATTTAAAAAATAAAACGATAATGCTAAAAAAATATAAATCGT
AACGATCGTTAAATCTCAACGGCTGGATCTTATGACGACCGTTAGAAATTGTGGTTGTCGACGAGTCAGT
AATAAACGGCGTCAAAGTGGTTGCAGCCGGCACACACGAGTCGTGTTTATCAACTCAAAGCACAAATACT
TTTCCTCAACCTAAAAATAAGGCAATTAGCCAAAAACAACTTTGCGTGTAAACAACGCTCAATACACGTG
TCATTTTATTATTAGCTATTGCTTCACCGCCTTAGCTTTCTCGTGACCTAGTCGTCCTCGTCTTTTCTTC
TTCTTCTTCTATAAAACAATACCCAAAGAGCTCTTCTTCTTCACAATTCAGATTTCAATTTCTCAAAATC
TTAAAAACTTTCTCTCAATTCTCTCTACCGTGATCAAGGTAAATTTCTGTGTTCCTTATTCTCTCAAAAT
CTTCGATTTTGTTTTCGTTCGATCCCAATTTCGTATATGTTCTTTGGTTTAGATTCTGTTAATCTTAGAT
CGAAGACGATTTTCTGGGTTTGATCGTTAGATATCATCTTAATTCTCGATTAGGGTTTCATAGATATCAT
CCGATTTGTTCAAATAATTTGAGTTTTGTCGAATAATTACTCTTCGATTTGTGATTTCTATCTAGATCTG
GTGTTAGTTTCTAGTTTGTGCGATCGAATTTGTCCTCGAGATGGTCTCAAAGGGCGAAGAGACTATTATG
TCTGTTATAAAACCAGATATGAAGATTAAATTACGAATGGAAGGTAACGTCAATGGACATGCTTTTGTCA
TAGAGGGGGAAGGCTCCGGCAAGCCGTTTGAGGGGATTCAAACTATCGACTTGGAGGTCAAGGAAGGGGC
ACCCCTACCTTTCGCTTATGACATACTGACCACGGCTTTCCACTACGGGAATCGAGTATTTACGAAATAT
CCAAGGAAGATTCCTGATTACTTTAAACAGTCATTCCCTGAGGGATACAGTTGGGAGCGTTCCATGACTT
ACGAAGATGGAGGTATCGTTCAAGCCACTAACGACATCACTATGGAGGAAGATTCATTTATTAATAAAAT
CCACTTTAAAGGTACTAATTTTCCACCCAATGGTCCTGTCATGCAAAAACGTACCGTAGGTTGGGAAGTG
TCCACCGAGAAGATGTATGTGAGAGATGGAGTATTGAAGGGTGACGTTAAGATGAAGCTACTCCTAAAAG
GTGGATCACATTACAGGGCCGACTTTCGAACCACATACAAAGTAAAACAAAAGGCTGTTAAACTACCCAA
AGCCCACTTCGTGGACCATAGGATTGAGATATTGTCTCACGACAAAGACTATAACAAAGTGAAGTTGTAT
GAGCACGCGGTTGCAAGGGACAGCACCGATTCAATGGACGAGTTGTACAAATCCGGACTCAGATCACGAG
CTCAAGCTTCAAATTCTGCAGTCGACGGTACCGCGGGCCCGGGATCATCAACAAGTTTGTACAAAAAAGC
TGAACGAGAAACGTAAAATGATATAAATATCAATATATTAAATTAGATTTTGCATAAAAAACAGACTACA
TAATACTGTAAAACACAACATATCCAGTCACTATGGCGGCCGCATTAGGCACCCCAGGCTTTACACTTTA
TGCTTCCGGCTCGTATAATGTGTGGATTTTGAGTTAGGATCCGTCGAGATTTTCAGGAGCTAAGGAAGCT
AAAATGGAGAAAAAAATCACTGGATATACCACCGTTGATATATCCCAATGGCATCGTAAAGAACATTTTG
AGGCATTTCAGTCAGTTGCTCAATGTACCTATAACCAGACCGTTCAGCTGGATATTACGGCCTTTTTAAA
GACCGTAAAGAAAAATAAGCACAAGTTTTATCCGGCCTTTATTCACATTCTTGCCCGCCTGATGAATGCT
CATCCGGAGTTCCGTATGGCAATGAAAGACGGTGAGCTGGTGATATGGGATAGTGTTCACCCTTGTTACA
CCGTTTTCCATGAGCAAACTGAAACGTTTTCATCGCTCTGGAGTGAATACCACGACGATTTCCGGCAGTT
TCTACACATATATTCGCAAGATGTGGCGTGTTACGGTGAAAACCTGGCCTATTTCCCTAAAGGGTTTATT
GAGAATATGTTTTTCGTCTCAGCCAATCCCTGGGTGAGTTTCACCAGTTTTGATTTAAACGTGGCCAATA
TGGACAACTTCTTCGCCCCCGTTTTCACCATGGGCAAATATTATACGCAAGGCGACAAGGTGCTGATGCC
GCTGGCGATTCAGGTTCATCATGCCGTTTGTGATGGCTTCCATGTCGGCAGAATGCTTAATGAATTACAA
CAGTACTGCGATGAGTGGCAGGGCGGGGCGTAAAGATCTGGATCCGGCTTACTAAAAGCCAGATAACAGT
ATGCGTATTTGCGCGCTGATTTTTGCGGTATAAGAATATATACTGATATGTATACCCGAAGTATGTCAAA
AAGAGGTATGCTATGAAGCAGCGTATTACAGTGACAGTTGACAGCGACAGCTATCAGTTGCTCAAGGCAT
ATATGATGTCAATATCTCCGGTCTGGTAAGCACAACCATGCAGAATGAAGCCCGTCGTCTGCGTGCCGAA
CGCTGGAAAGCGGAAAATCAGGAAGGGATGGCTGAGGTCGCCCGGTTTATTGAAATGAACGGCTCTTTTG
CTGACGAGAACAGGGGCTGGTGAAATGCAGTTTAAGGTTTACACCTATAAAAGAGAGAGCCGTTATCGTC
TGTTTGTGGATGTACAGAGTGATATTATTGACACGCCCGGGCGACGGATGGTGATCCCCCTGGCCAGTGC
ACGTCTGCTGTCAGATAAAGTCTCCCGTGAACTTTACCCGGTGGTGCATATCGGGGATGAAAGCTGGCGC
ATGATGACCACCGATATGGCCAGTGTGCCGGTCTCCGTTATCGGGGAAGAAGTGGCTGATCTCAGCCACC
GCGAAAATGACATCAAAAACGCCATTAACCTGATGTTCTGGGGAATATAAATGTCAGGCTCCCTTATACA
CAGCCAGTCTGCAGGTCGACCATAGTGACTGGATATGTTGTGTTTTACAGTATTATGTAGTCTGTTTTTT
ATGCAAAATCTAATTTAATATATTGATATTTATATCATTTTACGTTTCTCGTTCAGCTTTCTTGTACAAA
GTGGTTGATGATCCTAGGTGAGTCTAGAGAGTTAATTAAGACCCGGGACTAGTCCCTAGAGTCCTGCTTT
AATGAGATATGCGAGACGCCTATGATCGCATGATATTTGCTTTCAATTCTGTTGTGCACGTTGTAAAAAA
CCTGAGCATGTGTAGCTCAGATCCTTACCGCCGGTTTCGGTTCATTCTAATGAATATATCACCCGTTACT
ATCGTATTTTTATGAATAATATTCTCCGTTCAATTTACTGATTGTACCCTACTACTTATATGTACAATAT
TAAAATGAAAACAATATATTGTGCTGAATAGGTTTATAGCGACATCTATGATAGAGCGCCACAATAACAA
ACAATTGCGTTTTATTATTACAAATCCAATTTTAAAAAAAGCGGCAGAACCGGTCAAACCTAAAAGACTG
ATTACATAAATCTTATTCAAATTTCAAAAGTGCCCCAGGGGCTAGTATCTACGACACACCGAGCGGCGAA
CTAATAACGCTCACTGAAGGGAACTCCGGTTCCCCGCCGGCGCGCATGGGTGAGATTCCTTGAAGTTGAG
TATTGGCCGTCCGCTCTACCGAAAGTTACGGGCACCATTCAACCCGGTCCAGCACGGCGGCCGGGTAACC
GACTTGCTGCCCCGAGAATTATGCAGCATTTTTTTGGTGTATGTGGGCCCCAAATGAAGTGCAGGTCAAA
CCTTGACAGTGACGACAAATCGTTGGGCGGGTCCAGGGCGAATTTTGCGACAACATGTCGAGGCTCAGCA
GGACCTGCATGCAGGCATGCAAGCTTGGCACTGGCCGTCGTTTTACAACGTCGTGACTGGGAAAACCCTG
GCGTTACCCAACTTAATCGCCTTGCAGCACATCCCCCTTTCGCCAGCTGGCGTAATAGCGAAGAGGCCCG
CACCGATCGCCCTTCCCAACAGTTGCGCAGCCTGAATGGCGAATGCTAGAGCAGCTTGAGCTTGGATCAG
ATTGTCGTTTCCCGCCTTCAGTTTAAACTATCAGTGTTTGACAGGATATATTGGCGGGTAAACCTAAGAG
AAAAGAGCGTTTATTAGAATAATCGGATATTTAAAAGGGCGTGAAAAGGTTTATCCGTTCGTCCATTTGT
ATGTGCATGCCAACCACAGGGTTCCCCTCGGGATCAAAGTACTTTGATCCAACCCCTCCGCTGCTATAGT
GCAGTCGGCTTCTGACGTTCAGTGCAGCCGTCTTCTGAAAACGACATGTCGCACAAGTCCTAAGTTACGC
GACAGGCTGCCGCCCTGCCCTTTTCCTGGCGTTTTCTTGTCGCGTGTTTTAGTCGCATAAAGTAGAATAC
TTGCGACTAGAACCGGAGACATTACGCCATGAACAAGAGCGCCGCCGCTGGCCTGCTGGGCTATGCCCGC
GTCAGCACCGACGACCAGGACTTGACCAACCAACGGGCCGAACTGCACGCGGCCGGCTGCACCAAGCTGT
TTTCCGAGAAGATCACCGGCACCAGGCGCGACCGCCCGGAGCTGGCCAGGATGCTTGACCACCTACGCCC
TGGCGACGTTGTGACAGTGACCAGGCTAGACCGCCTGGCCCGCAGCACCCGCGACCTACTGGACATTGCC
GAGCGCATCCAGGAGGCCGGCGCGGGCCTGCGTAGCCTGGCAGAGCCGTGGGCCGACACCACCACGCCGG
CCGGCCGCATGGTGTTGACCGTGTTCGCCGGCATTGCCGAGTTCGAGCGTTCCCTAATCATCGACCGCAC
CCGGAGCGGGCGCGAGGCCGCCAAGGCCCGAGGCGTGAAGTTTGGCCCCCGCCCTACCCTCACCCCGGCA
CAGATCGCGCACGCCCGCGAGCTGATCGACCAGGAAGGCCGCACCGTGAAAGAGGCGGCTGCACTGCTTG
GCGTGCATCGCTCGACCCTGTACCGCGCACTTGAGCGCAGCGAGGAAGTGACGCCCACCGAGGCCAGGCG
GCGCGGTGCCTTCCGTGAGGACGCATTGACCGAGGCCGACGCCCTGGCGGCCGCCGAGAATGAACGCCAA
GAGGAACAAGCATGAAACCGCACCAGGACGGCCAGGACGAACCGTTTTTCATTACCGAAGAGATCGAGGC
GGAGATGATCGCGGCCGGGTACGTGTTCGAGCCGCCCGCGCACGTCTCAACCGTGCGGCTGCATGAAATC
CTGGCCGGTTTGTCTGATGCCAAGCTGGCGGCCTGGCCGGCCAGCTTGGCCGCTGAAGAAACCGAGCGCC
GCCGTCTAAAAAGGTGATGTGTATTTGAGTAAAACAGCTTGCGTCATGCGGTCGCTGCGTATATGATGCG
ATGAGTAAATAAACAAATACGCAAGGGGAACGCATGAAGGTTATCGCTGTACTTAACCAGAAAGGCGGGT
CAGGCAAGACGACCATCGCAACCCATCTAGCCCGCGCCCTGCAACTCGCCGGGGCCGATGTTCTGTTAGT
CGATTCCGATCCCCAGGGCAGTGCCCGCGATTGGGCGGCCGTGCGGGAAGATCAACCGCTAACCGTTGTC
GGCATCGACCGCCCGACGATTGACCGCGACGTGAAGGCCATCGGCCGGCGCGACTTCGTAGTGATCGACG
GAGCGCCCCAGGCGGCGGACTTGGCTGTGTCCGCGATCAAGGCAGCCGACTTCGTGCTGATTCCGGTGCA
GCCAAGCCCTTACGACATATGGGCCACCGCCGACCTGGTGGAGCTGGTTAAGCAGCGCATTGAGGTCACG
GATGGAAGGCTACAAGCGGCCTTTGTCGTGTCGCGGGCGATCAAAGGCACGCGCATCGGCGGTGAGGTTG
CCGAGGCGCTGGCCGGGTACGAGCTGCCCATTCTTGAGTCCCGTATCACGCAGCGCGTGAGCTACCCAGG
CACTGCCGCCGCCGGCACAACCGTTCTTGAATCAGAACCCGAGGGCGACGCTGCCCGCGAGGTCCAGGCG
CTGGCCGCTGAAATTAAATCAAAACTCATTTGAGTTAATGAGGTAAAGAGAAAATGAGCAAAAGCACAAA
CACGCTAAGTGCCGGCCGTCCGAGCGCACGCAGCAGCAAGGCTGCAACGTTGGCCAGCCTGGCAGACACG
CCAGCCATGAAGCGGGTCAACTTTCAGTTGCCGGCGGAGGATCACACCAAGCTGAAGATGTACGCGGTAC
GCCAAGGCAAGACCATTACCGAGCTGCTATCTGAATACATCGCGCAGCTACCAGAGTAAATGAGCAAATG
AATAAATGAGTAGATGAATTTTAGCGGCTAAAGGAGGCGGCATGGAAAATCAAGAACAACCAGGCACCGA
CGCCGTGGAATGCCCCATGTGTGGAGGAACGGGCGGTTGGCCAGGCGTAAGCGGCTGGGTTGCCTGCCGG
CCCTGCAATGGCACTGGAACCCCCAAGCCCGAGGAATCGGCGTGAGCGGTCGCAAACCATCCGGCCCGGT
ACAAATCGGCGCGGCGCTGGGTGATGACCTGGTGGAGAAGTTGAAGGCCGCGCAGGCCGCCCAGCGGCAA
CGCATCGAGGCAGAAGCACGCCCCGGTGAATCGTGGCAAGCGGCCGCTGATCGAATCCGCAAAGAATCCC
GGCAACCGCCGGCAGCCGGTGCGCCGTCGATTAGGAAGCCGCCCAAGGGCGACGAGCAACCAGATTTTTT
CGTTCCGATGCTCTATGACGTGGGCACCCGCGATAGTCGCAGCATCATGGACGTGGCCGTTTTCCGTCTG
TCGAAGCGTGACCGACGAGCTGGCGAGGTGATCCGCTACGAGCTTCCAGACGGGCACGTAGAGGTTTCCG
CAGGGCCGGCCGGCATGGCCAGTGTGTGGGATTACGACCTGGTACTGATGGCGGTTTCCCATCTAACCGA
ATCCATGAACCGATACCGGGAAGGGAAGGGAGACAAGCCCGGCCGCGTGTTCCGTCCACACGTTGCGGAC
GTACTCAAGTTCTGCCGGCGAGCCGATGGCGGAAAGCAGAAAGACGACCTGGTAGAAACCTGCATTCGGT
TAAACACCACGCACGTTGCCATGCAGCGTACGAAGAAGGCCAAGAACGGCCGCCTGGTGACGGTATCCGA
GGGTGAAGCCTTGATTAGCCGCTACAAGATCGTAAAGAGCGAAACCGGGCGGCCGGAGTACATCGAGATC
GAGCTAGCTGATTGGATGTACCGCGAGATCACAGAAGGCAAGAACCCGGACGTGCTGACGGTTCACCCCG
ATTACTTTTTGATCGATCCCGGCATCGGCCGTTTTCTCTACCGCCTGGCACGCCGCGCCGCAGGCAAGGC
AGAAGCCAGATGGTTGTTCAAGACGATCTACGAACGCAGTGGCAGCGCCGGAGAGTTCAAGAAGTTCTGT
TTCACCGTGCGCAAGCTGATCGGGTCAAATGACCTGCCGGAGTACGATTTGAAGGAGGAGGCGGGGCAGG
CTGGCCCGATCCTAGTCATGCGCTACCGCAACCTGATCGAGGGCGAAGCATCCGCCGGTTCCTAATGTAC
GGAGCAGATGCTAGGGCAAATTGCCCTAGCAGGGGAAAAAGGTCGAAAAGGTCTCTTTCCTGTGGATAGC
ACGTACATTGGGAACCCAAAGCCGTACATTGGGAACCGGAACCCGTACATTGGGAACCCAAAGCCGTACA
TTGGGAACCGGTCACACATGTAAGTGACTGATATAAAAGAGAAAAAAGGCGATTTTTCCGCCTAAAACTC
TTTAAAACTTATTAAAACTCTTAAAACCCGCCTGGCCTGTGCATAACTGTCTGGCCAGCGCACAGCCGAA
GAGCTGCAAAAAGCGCCTACCCTTCGGTCGCTGCGCTCCCTACGCCCCGCCGCTTCGCGTCGGCCTATCG
CGGCCGCTGGCCGCTCAAAAATGGCTGGCCTACGGCCAGGCAATCTACCAGGGCGCGGACAAGCCGCGCC
GTCGCCACTCGACCGCCGGCGCCCACATCAAGGCACCCTGCCTCGCGCGTTTCGGTGATGACGGTGAAAA
CCTCTGACACATGCAGCTCCCGGAGACGGTCACAGCTTGTCTGTAAGCGGATGCCGGGAGCAGACAAGCC
CGTCAGGGCGCGTCAGCGGGTGTTGGCGGGTGTCGGGGCGCAGCCATGACCCAGTCACGTAGCGATAGCG
GAGTGTATACTGGCTTAACTATGCGGCATCAGAGCAGATTGTACTGAGAGTGCACCATATGCGGTGTGAA
ATACCGCACAGATGCGTAAGGAGAAAATACCGCATCAGGCGCTCTTCCGCTTCCTCGCTCACTGACTCGC
TGCGCTCGGTCGTTCGGCTGCGGCGAGCGGTATCAGCTCACTCAAAGGCGGTAATACGGTTATCCACAGA
ATCAGGGGATAACGCAGGAAAGAACATGTGAGCAAAAGGCCAGCAAAAGGCCAGGAACCGTAAAAAGGCC
GCGTTGCTGGCGTTTTTCCATAGGCTCCGCCCCCCTGACGAGCATCACAAAAATCGACGCTCAAGTCAGA
GGTGGCGAAACCCGACAGGACTATAAAGATACCAGGCGTTTCCCCCTGGAAGCTCCCTCGTGCGCTCTCC
TGTTCCGACCCTGCCGCTTACCGGATACCTGTCCGCCTTTCTCCCTTCGGGAAGCGTGGCGCTTTCTCAT
AGCTCACGCTGTAGGTATCTCAGTTCGGTGTAGGTCGTTCGCTCCAAGCTGGGCTGTGTGCACGAACCCC
CCGTTCAGCCCGACCGCTGCGCCTTATCCGGTAACTATCGTCTTGAGTCCAACCCGGTAAGACACGACTT
ATCGCCACTGGCAGCAGCCACTGGTAACAGGATTAGCAGAGCGAGGTATGTAGGCGGTGCTACAGAGTTC
TTGAAGTGGTGGCCTAACTACGGCTACACTAGAAGGACAGTATTTGGTATCTGCGCTCTGCTGAAGCCAG
TTACCTTCGGAAAAAGAGTTGGTAGCTCTTGATCCGGCAAACAAACCACCGCTGGTAGCGGTGGTTTTTT
TGTTTGCAAGCAGCAGATTACGCGCAGAAAAAAAGGATCTCAAGAAGATCCTTTGATCTTTTCTACGGGG
TCCTGATGAATCCCCTAATGATTTTGGTAAAAATCATTAAGTTAAGGTGGATACACATCTTGTCATATGA
TCAAATGGTTTCGCGAAAAATCAATAATCAGACAACAAGATGTGCGAACTCGATATTTTACACGACTCTC
TTTACCAATTCTGCCCCGAATTACACTTAAAACGACTCAACAGCTTAACGTTGGCTTGCCACGCATTACT
TGACTGTAAAACTCTCACTCTTACCGAACTTGGCCGTAACCTGCCAACCAAAGCGAGAACAAAACATAAC
ATCAAACGAATCGACCGATTGTTAGGTAATCGTCACCTCCACAAAGAGCGACTCGCTGTATACCGTTGGC
ATGCTAGCTTTATCTGTTCGGGCAATACGATGCCCATTGTACTTGTTGACTGGTCTGATATTCGTGAGCA
AAAACGACTTATGGTATTGCGAGCTTCAGTCGCACTACACGGTCGTTCTGTTACTCTTTATGAGAAAGCG
TTCCCGCTTTCAGAGCAATGTTCAAAGAAAGCTCATGACCAATTTCTAGCCGACCTTGCGAGCATTCTAC
CGAGTAACACCACACCGCTCATTGTCAGTGATGCTGGCTTTAAAGTGCCATGGTATAAATCCGTTGAGAA
GCTGGGTTGGTACTGGTTAAGTCGAGTAAGAGGAAAAGTACAATATGCAGACCTAGGAGCGGAAAACTGG
AAACCTATCAGCAACTTACATGATATGTCATCTAGTCACTCAAAGACTTTAGGCTATAAGAGGCTGACTA
AAAGCAATCCAATCTCATGCCAAATTCTATTGTATAAATCTCGCTCTAAAGGCCGAAAAAATCAGCGCTC
GACACGGACTCATTGTCACCACCCGTCACCTAAAATCTACTCAGCGTCGGCAAAGGAGCCATGGGTTCTA
GCAACTAACTTACCTGTTGAAATTCGAACACCCAAACAACTTGTTAATATCTATTCGAAGCGAATGCAGA
TTGAAGAAACCTTCCGAGACTTGAAAAGTCCTGCCTACGGACTAGGCCTACGCCATAGCCGAACGAGCAG
CTCAGAGCGTTTTGATATCATGCTGCTAATCGCCCTGATGCTTCAACTAACATGTTGGCTTGCGGGCGTT
CATGCTCAGAAACAAGGTTGGGACAAGCACTTCCAGGCTAACACAGTCAGAAATCGAAACGTACTCTCAA
CAGTTCGCTTAGGCATGGAAGTTTTGCGGCATTCTGGCTACACAATAACAAGGGAAGACTTACTCGTGGC
TGCAACCCTACTAGCTCAAAATTTATTCACACATGGTTACGCTTTGGGGAAATTATGAGGGGATCTCTCA
GTACGGGGTCTGACGCTCAGTGGAACGAAAACTCACGTTAAGGGATTTTGGTCATGCAATGTTATGGAGC
AGCAACGATGTTACGCAGCAGGGCAGTCGCCCTAAAACAAAGTTAAACATCATGAGGGAAGCGGTGATCG
CCGAAGTATCGACTCAACTATCAGAGGTAGTTGGCGTCATCGAGCGCCATCTCGAACCGACGTTGCTGGC
CGTACATTTGTACGGCTCCGCAGTGGATGGCGGCCTGAAGCCACACAGTGATATTGATTTGCTGGTTACG
GTGACCGTAAGGCTTGATGAAACAACGCGGCGAGCTTTGATCAACGACCTTTTGGAAACTTCGGCTTCCC
CTGGAGAGAGCGAGATTCTCCGCGCTGTAGAAGTCACCATTGTTGTGCACGACGACATCATTCCGTGGCG
TTATCCAGCTAAGCGCGAACTGCAATTTGGAGAATGGCAGCGCAATGACATTCTTGCAGGTATCTTCGAG
CCAGCCACGATCGACATTGATCTGGCTATCTTGCTGACAAAAGCAAGAGAACATAGCGTTGCCTTGGTAG
GTCCAGCGGCGGAGGAACTCTTTGATCCGGTTCCTGAACAGGATCTATTTGAGGCGCTAAATGAAACCTT
AACGCTATGGAACTCGCCGCCCGACTGGGCTGGCGATGAGCGAAATGTAGTGCTTACGTTGTCCCGCATT
TGGTACAGCGCAGTAACCGGCAAAATCGCGCCGAAGGATGTCGCTGCCGACTGGGCAATGGAGCGCCTGC
CGGCCCAGTATCAGCCCGTCATACTTGAAGCTAGACAGGCTTATCTTGGACAAGAAGAAGATCGCTTGGC
CTCGCGCGCAGATCAGTTGGAAGAATTTGTCCACTACGTGAAAGGCGAGATCACCAAGGTAGTCGGCAAA
TAATAACAAGACGAACTCCAATTCACTGTTCCTTGCATTCTAAAACCTTAAATACCAGAAAACAGCTTTT
TCAAAGTTGTTTTCAAAGTTGGCGTATAACATAGTATCGACGGAGCCGATTTTGAAACCGCGGTGATCAC
AGGCAGCAACGCTCTGTCATCGTTACAATCAACATGCTACCCTCCGCGAGATCATCCGTGTTTCAAACCC
GGCAGCTTAGTTGCCGTTCTTCCGAATAGCATCGGTAACATGAGCAAAGTCTGCCGCCTTACAACGGCTC
TCCCGCTGACGCCGTCCCGGACTGATGGGCTGCCTGTATCGAGTGGTGATTTTGTGCCGAGCTGCCGGTC
GGGGAGCTGTTGGCTGGCTGG
Features (pLannotate 1.2.2; 26 found; start..end, strand, type, name):
      1..25      +  misc_feature   LB T-DNA repeat: left border repeat from nopaline C58 T-DNA
    111..363     -  terminator     MAS terminator: mannopine synthase terminator
    376..924     -  CDS            bar: PAT_STRHY - Experimental evidence at protein level: Swiss-Prot protein existence level 1. Inactivates phosphinothricin (PPT) by transfer of an acetyl group from acetyl CoA. Can also acetylate demethylphosphinothricin but not PTT or glutamate. This enzyme is an effector of phosphinothricin tripeptide (PTT or bialaphos) resistance. From Streptomyces hygroscopicus. Introduced by genetic manipulation and expressed in glufosinate-tolerant maize by Dekalb Genetics.
    930..1310    -  promoter       MAS promoter: mannopine synthase promoter (Velten et al., 1984)
   2911..3621    +  CDS            moxMaple3: moxMaple3 is a photoconvertible green fluorescent protein published in 2018, derived from Clavularia sp..
   3622..3686    +  misc_feature   MCS: multiple cloning site
   3691..3815    +  protein_bind   attR1: mutant version of attR; recombination site for the Gateway® LR reaction LR Clonase™
   3840..3870    +  promoter       lac UV5 promoter: E. coli lac promoter with an "up" mutation
   3894..3923    +  promoter       cat promoter (fragment): promoter of the E. coli cat gene encoding chloramphenicol acetyltransferase
   3924..4580    +  CDS            cat: CAT_ECOLX - Experimental evidence at protein level: Swiss-Prot protein existence level 1. This enzyme is an effector of chloramphenicol resistance in bacteria. From Escherichia coli. This protein is used as a marker in many commonly used cloning vectors, such as pACYC184.
   4762..4920    +  CDS            ccdA (fragment): CCDA_ECO57 - Also known as H, letA. Experimental evidence at protein level: Swiss-Prot protein existence level 1. Antitoxin component of a type II toxin-antitoxin (TA) system which inhibits the post-segregational killing (PSK) of plasmid-free cells, also referred to as a plasmid addiction system. Binds to and blocks the activity of CcdB; will also remove bound CcdB protein from the CcdB-GyrA complex by forming a CcdA-CcdB complex, a process termed rejuvenation. Functions as a transcriptional corepressor for the ccdAB operon, repression also requires CcdB (By similarity). From Escherichia coli
   4925..5227    +  CDS            ccdB: CCDB_ECOLI - Also known as G, letB, letD. Experimental evidence at protein level: Swiss-Prot protein existence level 1. Toxic component of a type II toxin-antitoxin (TA) system, functioning in plasmid maintainence. Responsible for the post- segregational killing (PSK) of plasmid-free cells, also referred to as a plasmid addiction system. Half-life of over 2 hours. Cell killing by CcdB is accompanied by filamentation, defects in chromosome and plasmid segregation, defects in cell division, formation of anucleate cells, decreased DNA synthesis and plasmid loss. Interferes with the activity of DN
   5271..5395    -  protein_bind   attR2: mutant version of attR; recombination site for the Gateway® LR reaction LR Clonase™
   5454..6161    +  terminator     OCS terminator: octopine synthase terminator
   6189..6343    +  CDS            lacZα (fragment): LacZα fragment of β-galactosidase; lacZ fragment
   6409..6433    +  misc_feature   RB T-DNA repeat: right border repeat from nopaline C58 T-DNA
   6773..7174    +  CDS            Y4CG_SINFN (fragment): Protein inferred from homology: Swiss-Prot protein existence level 3. From Sinorhizobium fredii (strain NBRC 101917 / NGR234).
   7734..8363    +  CDS            pVS1 StaA: stability protein from the Pseudomonas plasmid pVS1 (Heeb et al., 2000)
   8792..9865    +  CDS            pVS1 RepA: replication protein from the Pseudomonas plasmid pVS1 (Heeb et al., 2000)
   9931..10125   +  rep_origin     pVS1 oriV: origin of replication for the Pseudomonas plasmid pVS1 (Heeb et al., 2000)
  10328..10367   +  CDS            rop (fragment): Rop protein, which maintains plasmids at low copy number; rop
  10469..10609   +  misc_feature   bom: basis of mobility region from pBR322
  10795..11383   -  rep_origin     ori: high-copy-number ColE1/pMB1/pBR322/pUC origin of replication
  11457..11526   -  ncRNA          RNA-OUT: Accession: RF00240 - RNA-OUT
  12799..12855   +  CDS            GmR (fragment): gentamycin acetyltransferase; aacC1; confers resistance to gentamycin
  12862..13653   +  CDS            SmR: aminoglycoside adenylyltransferase (Murphy, 1985); aadA; confers resistance to spectinomycin and streptomycin
