[The description below was written by a language model from this plasmid's Addgene catalogue record and pLannotate feature annotations shown in this document.]
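Description:
pJRA106 is an empty Gateway destination binary vector on the pJRA-GW backbone, designed for Agrobacterium-mediated plant transformation and expression of proteins carrying an N-terminal moxMaple fusion. The roughly 14 kb plasmid carries two replication systems: a high-copy ColE1/pUC-type origin (with the pBR322 bom region) for E. coli, and the pVS1 oriV with its RepA and StaA functions for stable maintenance in Agrobacterium. Backbone selection in bacteria is through the aadA gene conferring spectinomycin/streptomycin resistance. The unrecombined Gateway cassette adds chloramphenicol resistance. Because that cassette also encodes the CcdB toxin, the empty vector has to be propagated in a ccdB-tolerant strain.

The T-DNA, bounded by nopaline-type left and right border repeats, holds two units. Next to the left border, in reverse orientation, a bar (phosphinothricin acetyltransferase) gene lies between the mannopine synthase promoter and terminator, giving Basta/glufosinate selection of transformed plants. The expression unit is described in the catalogue entry as driven by the Arabidopsis UBQ10 promoter. The feature table does not annotate this promoter, although an unannotated stretch sits upstream of the moxMaple3 coding sequence. moxMaple3, a photoconvertible green fluorescent protein, is followed by a short multiple cloning site, then attR1, the cat/ccdB cassette and attR2, and finally the octopine synthase terminator.

An LR reaction with an entry clone replaces the cat/ccdB cassette with the gene of interest, placing it downstream of moxMaple3 to encode the tagged fusion, while loss of ccdB provides counter-selection for recombinants. The resulting constructs are suited to generating plants for imaging and photoconversion-based tracking of a protein of interest.
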