Addgene plasmid #209339: pJRA106
Purpose: (Empty Backbone) Gateway cloning compatible binary vector for agrobacterium mediated transformation. Arabidopsis UBQ10 promoter expression of N-terminal moxMaple fusion protein.
Depositing lab: Lucia Strader. Depositing organization: Duke University. Publication: An improved toolkit of gateway- and gibson assembly-compatible vectors for protoplast transfection and agrobacterium-mediated plant transformation. Allen JR, Flanagan M, Pathak S, Emenecker SK, Emenecker RJ, Strader LC. BMC Res Notes. 2025 Apr 8;18(1):149. doi: 10.1186/s13104-025-07231-1. PubMed 40200324.
Backbone
  Vector backbone: pJRA-GW
  Vector type: Plant Expression
  Selectable markers: Basta
Growth in bacteria
  Bacterial resistance: Chloramphenicol and Spectinomycin, 25 & 50 μg/mL
  Growth temperature: 37°C
  Growth strain: ccdB Survival
  Copy number: High Copy
Gene/Insert
  Gene/Insert name: None
Terms and licenses: Academic/Nonprofit Terms; Industry Terms: Not Available to Industry
Depositor comments: Please visit https://doi.org/10.21203/rs.3.rs-3558280/v1 for preprint.
How to cite: pJRA106 was a gift from Lucia Strader (Addgene plasmid # 209339 ; http://n2t.net/addgene:209339 ; RRID:Addgene_209339)
